Addgene plasmid #71897: pAC1393-pmax-NLSPUFa_p65HSF1
Purpose: NLSPUFa_p65HSF1 in pmax expression vector
Depositing lab: Albert Cheng. Depositing organization: Jackson Laboratory. Publication: Casilio: a versatile CRISPR-Cas9-Pumilio hybrid for gene regulation and genomic labeling. Cheng AW, Jillette N, Lee P, Plaskon D, Fujiwara Y, Wang W, Taghbalout A, Wang H. Cell Res. 2016 Feb;26(2):254-7. doi: 10.1038/cr.2016.3. Epub 2016 Jan 15. PubMed 26768771.
Backbone
  Vector backbone: pAC90-pmax-DEST
  Vector type: Mammalian Expression
Growth in bacteria
  Bacterial resistance: Kanamycin, 50 μg/mL
  Growth temperature: 37°C
  Growth strain: DH5alpha
  Copy number: Unknown
Gene/Insert
  Gene/Insert name: PUFa_p65HSF1
  Species: Synthetic
  Promoter: CAGGS + chim intron
  Tag / fusion protein: p65HSF1 (C terminal on insert)
  Cloning method: Gateway Cloning
  Sequencing primers: 5′ gggcttgtcgagacagagaagat; 3′ ACCGAGGAGAGGGTTAGGGAT
Terms and licenses: Academic/Nonprofit Terms; Industry Terms: Not Available to Industry
Depositor comments: Please visit http://casil.io for more information, updates, and protocols.
How to cite: pAC1393-pmax-NLSPUFa_p65HSF1 was a gift from Albert Cheng (Addgene plasmid # 71897)
