[The description below was written by a language model from this plasmid's Addgene catalogue record and pLannotate feature annotations shown in this document.]
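Description:
pAC1393-pmax-NLSPUFa_p65HSF1 is a 5.1 kb mammalian expression plasmid built by Gateway recombination into the pAC90-pmax-DEST destination backbone. It is maintained in E. coli through a high-copy ColE1/pUC-type origin and selected with kanamycin via a Tn5 aminoglycoside phosphotransferase (NeoR/KanR) gene, which the annotation places downstream of a short bacterial bla promoter fragment. No mammalian promoter is annotated for this marker, so the plasmid appears suited mainly to transient transfection.

The payload is a synthetic fusion protein flanked by attB1 and attB2 sites left by the Gateway reaction. The catalogue lists the promoter as CAGGS plus a chimeric intron, whereas the feature table annotates a CMV enhancer and CMV immediate-early promoter followed by the β-globin/immunoglobulin chimeric intron; the two descriptions differ, and the record does not resolve this. The open reading frame consists of a fragment of human PUM1, corresponding to the Pumilio/PUF RNA-binding domain in its "PUFa" version, with a nuclear localization signal indicated by the construct name but not separately annotated. It is fused at its C terminus to a bipartite transcriptional activator made of a mouse RelA/p65 fragment and the C-terminal activation domain of human HSF1. A V5 epitope sequence lies after attB2, though the record does not say whether it is translated in frame, and an SV40 polyadenylation signal terminates the transcript.

The plasmid belongs to the Casilio system, a CRISPR-Cas9–Pumilio hybrid for gene regulation and genomic labeling. In that system, PUF-domain effector fusions are recruited to guide RNAs carrying cognate PUF-binding sites. This construct supplies the activator module for gene activation at targeted loci.
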