Features (pLannotate 1.2.2; 14 found; start..end, strand, type, name):
    140..517     +  enhancer       CMV enhancer: human cytomegalovirus immediate early enhancer
    519..718     +  promoter       CMV promoter: human cytomegalovirus (CMV) immediate early promoter
    813..945     +  intron         chimeric intron: chimera between introns from human β-globin and immunoglobulin heavy chain genes
    960..984     +  protein_bind   attB1: mutant version of attB; recombination site for the Gateway® BP reaction BP Clonase™
   1050..2111    +  CDS            PUM1 (fragment): PUM1_HUMAN - Also known as KIAA0099 From Homo sapiens (Human).
   2190..2732    +  CDS            Rela (fragment): TF65_MOUSE - Also known as Nfkb3. Experimental evidence at protein level: Swiss-Prot protein existence level 1. NF-kappa-B is a pleiotropic transcription factor present in almost all cell types and is the endpoint of a series of signal transduction events that are initiated by a vast array of stimuli related to many biological processes such as inflammation, immunity, differentiation, cell growth, tumorigenesis and apoptosis. NF-kappa-B is a homo- or heterodimeric complex formed by the Rel-like domain- containing proteins RELA/p65, RELB, NFKB1/p105, NFKB1/p50, REL and NFKB2/p52. The heterodime
   2757..3128    +  CDS            HSF1: C-terminal activation domain from the human heat shock transcription factor HSF1
   3153..3177    -  protein_bind   attB2: mutant version of attB; recombination site for the Gateway® BP reaction BP Clonase™
   3230..3271    +  CDS            V5 tag: epitope tag from simian virus 5
   3326..3407    -  polyA_signal   SV40 poly(A) signal: SV40 polyadenylation signal
   3430..3498    -  CDS            large T antigen (fragment): large T antigen from SV40 (simian virus 40)
   3605..4192    -  rep_origin     ori: high-copy-number ColE1/pMB1/pBR322/pUC origin of replication
   4273..5067    -  CDS            NeoR/KanR: aminoglycoside phosphotransferase from Tn5; aph(3')-II (or nptII); confers resistance to neomycin, kanamycin, and G418 (Geneticin®)
   5068..5094    -  promoter       AmpR promoter (fragment): bla
>Addgene plasmid #71897 | pAC1393-pmax-NLSPUFa_p65HSF1 | depositor full sequence | sequence record 136896 | pAC1393-pmax-NLSPUFa_p65HSF1 sequence 5123 bps
TCAATATTGGCCATTAGCCATATTATTCATTGGTTATATAGCATAAATCAATATTGGCTATTGGCCATTG
CATACGTTGTATCTATATCATAATATGTACATTTATATTGGCTCATGTCCAATATGACCGCCATGTTGGC
ATTGATTATTGACTAGTTATTAATAGTAATCAATTACGGGGTCATTAGTTCATAGCCCATATATGGAGTT
CCGCGTTACATAACTTACGGTAAATGGCCCGCCTGGCTGACCGCCCAACGACCCCCGCCCATTGACGTCA
ATAATGACGTATGTTCCCATAGTAACGCCAATAGGGACTTTCCATTGACGTCAATGGGTGGAGTATTTAC
GGTAAACTGCCCACTTGGCAGTACATCAAGTGTATCATATGCCAAGTCCGCCCCCTATTGACGTCAATGA
CGGTAAATGGCCCGCCTGGCATTATGCCCAGTACATGACCTTACGGGACTTTCCTACTTGGCAGTACATC
TACGTATTAGTCATCGCTATTACCATGGTGATGCGGTTTTGGCAGTACACCAATGGGCGTGGATAGCGGT
TTGACTCACGGGGATTTCCAAGTCTCCACCCCATTGACGTCAATGGGAGTTTGTTTTGGCACCAAAATCA
ACGGGACTTTCCAAAATGTCGTAATAACCCCGCCCCGTTGACGCAAATGGGCGGTAGGCGTGTACGGTGG
GAGGTCTATATAAGCAGAGGTCGTTTAGTGAACCGTCAGATCACTAGTAGCTTTATTGCGGTAGTTTATC
ACAGTTAAATTGCTAACGCAGTCAGTGCTCGACTGATCACAGGTAAGTATCAAGGTTACAAGACAGGTTT
AAGGAGGCCAATAGAAACTGGGCTTGTCGAGACAGAGAAGATTCTTGCGTTTCTGATAGGCACCTATTGG
TCTTACTGACATCCACTTTGCCTTTCTCTCCACAGGGAAAAAACAATTGACAAGTTTGTACAAAAAAGCA
GGCTCCGAATTCACCGGTGCCGCCACCATGGGGATCCTCCCCCCCAAGAAAAAGAGGAAGGTATCTAGAG
GCCGCAGCCGCCTTTTGGAAGATTTTCGAAACAACCGGTACCCCAATTTACAACTGCGGGAGATTGCTGG
ACATATAATGGAATTTTCCCAAGACCAGCATGGGTCCAGATTCATTCAGCTGAAACTGGAGCGTGCCACA
CCAGCTGAGCGCCAGCTTGTCTTCAATGAAATCCTCCAGGCTGCCTACCAACTCATGGTGGATGTGTTTG
GTAATTACGTCATTCAGAAGTTCTTTGAATTTGGCAGTCTTGAACAGAAGCTGGCTTTGGCAGAACGGAT
TCGAGGCCACGTCCTGTCATTGGCACTACAGATGTATGGCAGCCGTGTTATCGAGAAAGCTCTTGAGTTT
ATTCCTTCAGACCAGCAGAATGAGATGGTTCGGGAACTAGATGGCCATGTCTTGAAGTGTGTGAAAGATC
AGAATGGCAATCACGTGGTTCAGAAATGCATTGAATGTGTACAGCCCCAGTCTTTGCAATTTATCATCGA
TGCGTTTAAGGGACAGGTATTTGCCTTATCCACACATCCTTATGGCTGCCGAGTGATTCAGAGAATCCTG
GAGCACTGTCTCCCTGACCAGACACTCCCTATTTTAGAGGAGCTTCACCAGCACACAGAGCAGCTGGTAC
AGGATCAATATGGAAATTATGTAATCCAACATGTACTGGAGCACGGTCGTCCTGAGGATAAAAGCAAAAT
TGTAGCAGAAATCCGAGGCAATGTACTTGTATTGAGTCAGCACAAATTTGCAAGCAATGTTGTGGAGAAG
TGTGTTACTCACGCCTCACGTACGGAGCGCGCTGTGCTCATCGACGAGGTGTGCACCATGAACGACGGTC
CCCACAGTGCCTTATACACCATGATGAAGGACCAGTATGCCAACTACGTGGTCCAGAAGATGATTGACGT
GGCGGAGCCAGGCCAGCGGAAGATCGTCATGCATAAGATCCGGCCCCACATCGCAACTCTTCGTAAGTAC
ACCTATGGCAAGCACATTCTGGCCAAGCTGGAGAAGTACTACATGAAGAACGGTGTTGACTTAGGGGGGC
CGGCCGGAGGAGGTGGAAGCGGAGGAGGAGGAAGCGGAGGAGGAGGTAGCGGACCTAAGAAAAAGAGGAA
GGTGGCGGCCGCTGGATCCCCTTCAGGGCAGATCAGCAACCAGGCCCTGGCTCTGGCCCCTAGCTCCGCT
CCAGTGCTGGCCCAGACTATGGTGCCCTCTAGTGCTATGGTGCCTCTGGCCCAGCCACCTGCTCCAGCCC
CTGTGCTGACCCCAGGACCACCCCAGTCACTGAGCGCTCCAGTGCCCAAGTCTACACAGGCCGGCGAGGG
GACTCTGAGTGAAGCTCTGCTGCACCTGCAGTTCGACGCTGATGAGGACCTGGGAGCTCTGCTGGGGAAC
AGCACCGATCCCGGAGTGTTCACAGATCTGGCCTCCGTGGACAACTCTGAGTTTCAGCAGCTGCTGAATC
AGGGCGTGTCCATGTCTCATAGTACAGCCGAACCAATGCTGATGGAGTACCCCGAAGCCATTACCCGGCT
GGTGACCGGCAGCCAGCGGCCCCCCGACCCCGCTCCAACTCCCCTGGGAACCAGCGGCCTGCCTAATGGG
CTGTCCGGAGATGAAGACTTCTCAAGCATCGCTGATATGGACTTTAGTGCCCTGCTGTCACAGATTTCCT
CTAGTGGGCAGGGAGGAGGTGGAAGCGGCTTCAGCGTGGACACCAGTGCCCTGCTGGACCTGTTCAGCCC
CTCGGTGACCGTGCCCGACATGAGCCTGCCTGACCTTGACAGCAGCCTGGCCAGTATCCAAGAGCTCCTG
TCTCCCCAGGAGCCCCCCAGGCCTCCCGAGGCAGAGAACAGCAGCCCGGATTCAGGGAAGCAGCTGGTGC
ACTACACAGCGCAGCCGCTGTTCCTGCTGGACCCCGGCTCCGTGGACACCGGGAGCAACGACCTGCCGGT
GCTGTTTGAGCTGGGAGAGGGCTCCTACTTCTCCGAAGGGGACGGCTTCGCCGAGGACCCCACCATCTCC
CTGCTGACAGGCTCGGAGCCTCCCAAAGCCAAGGACCCCACTGTCTCCATCGATTGATTAATTAAGAATT
CGACCCAGCTTTCTTGTACAAAGTGGTTGATATCCAGCACAGTGGCGGCCGCTCGAGTCTAGAGGGCCCG
CGGTTCGAAGGTAAGCCTATCCCTAACCCTCTCCTCGGTCTCGATTCTACGCGTACCGGTTAGCAATTGT
TTTTTCGATGAGTTTGGACAAACCACAACTAGAATGCAGTGAAAAAAATGCTTTATTTGTGAAATTTGTG
ATGCTATTGCTTTATTTGTAACCATTATAAGCTGCAATAAACAAGTTAACAACAACAATTGCATTCATTT
TATGTTTCAGGTTCAGGGGGAGGTGTGGGAGGTTTTTTAAAGCAAGTAAAACCTCTACAAATGTGGTACT
TAAGAGGGGGAGACCAAAGGGCGAGACGTTAAGGCCTCACGTGACATGTGAGCAAAAGGCCAGCAAAAGG
CCAGGAACCGTAAAAAGGCCGCGTTGCTGGCGTTTTTCCATAGGCTCCGCCCCCCTGACGAGCATCACAA
AAATCGACGCTCAAGTCAGAGGTGGCGAAACCCGACAGGACTATAAAGATACCAGGCGTTTCCCCCTGGA
AGCTCCCTCGTGCGCTCTCCTGTTCCGACCCTGCCGCTTACCGGATACCTGTCCGCCTTTCTCCCTTCGG
GAAGCGTGGCGCTTTCTCATAGCTCACGCTGTAGGTATCTCAGTTCGGTGTAGGTCGTTCGCTCCAAGCT
GGGCTGTGTGCACGAACCCCCCGTTCAGCCCGACCGCTGCGCCTTATCCGGTAACTATCGTCTTGAGTCC
AACCCGGTAAGACACGACTTATCGCCACTGGCAGCAGCCACTGGTAACAGGATTAGCAGAGCGAGGTATG
TAGGCGGTGCTACAGAGTTCTTGAAGTGGTGGCCTAACTACGGCTACACTAGAAGGACAGTATTTGGTAT
CTGCGCTCTGCTGAAGCCAGTTACCTTCGGAAAAAGAGTTGGTAGCTCTTGATCCGGCAAACAAACCACG
CTGGTAGCGGTGGTTTTTTTGTTTGCAAGCAGCAGATTACGCGCAGAAAAAAAGGATCTCAAGAAGATCC
TTTGATCTTTTCTACGGGGTCTGACGCTCAGTGGAACGAAAACTCACGTTAAGGGATTTTGGTCATGCCG
TCTCAGAAGAACTCGTCAAGAAGGCGATAGAAGGCGATGCGCTGCGAATCGGGAGCGGCGATACCGTAAA
GCACGAGGAAGCGGTCAGCCCATTCGCCGCCAAGCTCTTCAGCAATATCACGGGTAGCCAACGCTATGTC
CTGATAGCGGTCCGCCACACCCAGCCGGCCACAGTCGATGAATCCAGAAAAGCGGCCATTTTCCACCATG
ATATTCGGCAAGCAGGCATCGCCATGGGTCACGACGAGATCCTCGCCGTCGGGCATGCTCGCCTTGAGCC
TGGCGAACAGTTCGGCTGGCGCGAGCCCCTGATGCTCTTCGTCCAGATCATCCTGATCGACAAGACCGGC
TTCCATCCGAGTACGTGCTCGCTCGATGCGATGTTTCGCTTGGTGGTCGAATGGGCAGGTAGCCGGATCA
AGCGTATGCAGCCGCCGCATTGCATCAGCCATGATGGATACTTTCTCGGCAGGAGCAAGGTGAGATGACA
GGAGATCCTGCCCCGGCACTTCGCCCAATAGCAGCCAGTCCCTTCCCGCTTCAGTGACAACGTCGAGCAC
AGCTGCGCAAGGAACGCCCGTCGTGGCCAGCCACGATAGCCGCGCTGCCTCGTCTTGCAGTTCATTCAGG
GCACCGGACAGGTCGGTCTTGACAAAAAGAACCGGGCGCCCCTGCGCTGACAGCCGGAACACGGCGGCAT
CAGAGCAGCCGATTGTCTGTTGTGCCCAGTCATAGCCGAATAGCCTCTCCACCCAAGCGGCCGGAGAACC
TGCGTGCAATCCATCTTGTTCAATCATAATATTATTGAAGCATTTATCAGGGTTCGTCTCGTCCCGGTCT
CCTCCCATGCATG
