>Addgene plasmid #71897 | pAC1393-pmax-NLSPUFa_p65HSF1 | addgene partial sequence | sequence record 136895 | chim-int-F 5'-TCTTACTGACATCCACTTTGCC-3'
TGACAAGTTTGTACAAAAAAGCAGGCTCCGAATTCACCGGTGCCGCCACCATGGGGATCCTCCCCCCCAA
GAAAAAGAGGAAGGTATCTAGAGGCCGCAGCCGCCTTTTGGAAGATTTTCGAAACAACCGGTACCCCAAT
TTACAACTGCGGGAGATTGCTGGACATATAATGGAATTTTCCCAAGACCAGCATGGGTCCAGATTCATTC
AGCTGAAACTGGAGCGTGCCACACCAGCTGAGCGCCAGCTTGTCTTCAATGAAATCCTCCAGGCTGCCTA
CCAACTCATGGTGGATGTGTTTGGTAATTACGTCATTCAGAAGTTCTTTGAATTTGGCAGTCTTGAACAG
AAGCTGGCTTTGGCAGAACGGATTCGAGGCCACGTCCTGTCATTGGCACTACAGATGTATGGCAGCCGTG
TTATCGAGAAAGCTCTTGAGTTTATTCCTTCAGACCAGCAGAATGAGATGGTTCGGGAACTAGATGGCCA
TGTCTTGAAGTGTGTGAAAGATCAGAATGGCAATCACGTGGTTCAGAAATGCATTGAATGTGTACAGCCC
CAGTCTTTGCAATTTATCATCGATGCGTTTAAGGGACAGGTATTTGCCTTATCCACACATCCTTATGGCT
GCCGAGTGATTCAGAGAATCCTGGAGCACTGTCTCCCTGACCAGACACTCCCTATTTTAGAGGAGCTTCA
CCAGCACACAGAGCAGCTGGTACAGGATCAATATGGAAATTATGTAATCCAACATGTACTGGAGCACGGT
CGTCCTGAGGATAAAAGCAAAATTGTAGCAGAAATCCGAGGCAATGTACTTGTATTGAGTCAGCACAAAT
TTGCAAGCAATGTTGTGGAGAAGTGTGTTACTCACGCCTCACGTACGGAGCGCGCTGTGCTCATCGA
