>Addgene plasmid #71897 | pAC1393-pmax-NLSPUFa_p65HSF1 | addgene partial sequence | sequence record 136954 | EBV-rev 5'-GTGGTTTGTCCAAACTCATC-3'
ATCGAGACCGAGGAGAGGGTTAGGGATAGGCTTACCTTCGAACCGCGGGCCCTCTAGACTCGAGCGGCCG
CCACTGTGCTGGATATCAACCACTTTGTACAAGAAAGCTGGGTCGAATTCTTAATTAATCAATCGATGGA
GACAGTGGGGTCCTTGGCTTTGGGAGGCTCCGAGCCTGTCAGCAGGGAGATGGTGGGGTCCTCGGCGAAG
CCGTCCCCTTCGGAGAAGTAGGAGCCCTCTCCCAGCTCAAACAGCACCGGCAGGTCGTTGCTCCCGGTGT
CCACGGAGCCGGGGTCCAGCAGGAACAGCGGCTGCGCTGTGTAGTGCACCAGCTGCTTCCCTGAATCCGG
GCTGCTGTTCTCTGCCTCGGGAGGCCTGGGGGGCTCCTGGGGAGACAGGAGCTCTTGGATACTGGCCAGG
CTGCTGTCAAGGTCAGGCAGGCTCATGTCGGGCACGGTCACCGAGGGGCTGAACAGGTCCAGCAGGGCAC
TGGTGTCCACGCTGAAGCCGCTTCCACCTCCTCCCTGCCCACTAGAGGAAATCTGTGACAGCAGGGCACT
AAAGTCCATATCAGCGATGCTTGAGAAGTCTTCATCTCCGGACAGCCCATTAGGCAGGCCGCTGGTTCCC
AGGGGAGTTGGAGCGGGGTCGGGGGGCCGCTGGCTGCCGGTCACCAGCCGGGTAATGGCTTCGGGGTACT
CCATCAGCATTGGTTCGGCTGTACTATGAGACATGGACACGCCCTGATTCAGCAGCTGCTGAAACTCAGA
GTTGTCCACGGAGGCCAGATCTGTGAACACTCCGGGATCGGTGCTGTTCCCCAGCAGAGCTCCCAGGTCC
TCATCAGCGTCGAACTGCAGGTGCAGCAGAGC
